>Addgene plasmid #206362 | pUAST-2x attB | addgene full sequence | sequence record 423095 | Addgene NGS Result
CTAAATTGTAAGCGTTAATATTTTGTTAAAATTCGCGTTAAATTTTTGTTAAATCAGCTCATTTTTTAAC
CAATAGGCCGAAATCGGCAAAATCCCTTATAAATCAAAAGAATAGACCGAGATAGGGT
[37 nt withheld, positions 129-165]
AAAGAACGTGGACTCCAACGTCAAAGG
[49 nt withheld, positions 193-241]
T
[91 nt withheld, positions 243-333]
G
[124 nt withheld, positions 335-458]
CCCATTCGCCATTCAGGCTGCGCAACTGTTGGGAAGGGCGATCGGTGCGGGCCTCTTCGCTATTACGCCA
GCTGGCGAAAGGGGGATGTGCTGCAAGGCGATTAAGTTGGGTAACGCCAGGGTTTTCCCAGTCACGACGT
TGTAAAACGACGGCCAGTGAATTGTAATACGACTCACTATAGGGCGAATTGGGTACGTACCGGGCCCCTA
GTATGTATGTAAGTTAATAAAACCCATTTTTGCGGAAAGTAGATAAAAAAAACATTTTTTTTTTTTACTG
CACTGGATATCATTGAACTTATCTGATCAGTTTTAAATTTACTTCGATCCAAGGGTATTTGATGTACCAG
GTTCTTTCGATTACCTCTCACTCAAAATGACATTCCACTCAAAGTCAGCGCTGTTTGCCTCCTTCTCTGT
CCACAGAAATATCGCCGTCTCTTTCGCCGCTGCGTCCGCTATCTCTTTCGCCACCGTTTGTAGCGTTACG
TAGCGTCAATGTCCGCCTTCAGTTGCATTTTGTCAGCGGTTTCGTGACGAAGCTCCAAGCGGTTTACGCC
ATCAATTAAACACAAAGTGCTGTGCCAAAACTCCTCTCGCTTCTTATTTTTGTTTGTTTTTTGAGTGATT
GGGGTGGTGATTGGTTTTGGGTGGGTAAGCAGGGGAAAGTGTGAAAAATCCCGGCAATGGGCCAAGAGGA
TCAGGAGCTATTAATTCGCGGAGGCAGCAAACACCCATCTGCCGAGCATCTGAACAATGTGAGTAGTACA
TGTGCATACATCTTAAGTTCACTTGATCTATAGGAACTGCGATTGCAACATCAAATTGTCTGCGGCGTGA
GAACTGCGACCCACAAAAATCCCAAACCGCAATTGCACAAACAAATAGTGACACGAAACAGATTATTCTG
GTAGCTGTTCTCGCTATATAAGACAATTTTTGAGATCATATCATGATCAAGACATCTAAAGGCATTCATT
TTCGACTATATTCTTTTTTACAAAAAATATAACAACCAGATATTTTAAGCTGATCCTAGATGCACAAAAA
ATAAATAAAAGTATAAACCTACTTCGTAGGATACTTCGGGGTACTTTTTGTTCGGGGTTAGATGAGCATA
ACGCTTGTAGTTGATATTTGAGATCCCCTATCATTGCAGGGTGACAGCGGAGCGGCTTCGCAGAGCTGCA
TTAACCAGGGCTTCGGGCAGGCCAAAAACTACGGCACGCTCCGGCCACCCAGTCCGCCGGAGGACTCCGG
TTCAGGGAGCGGCCAACTAGCCGAGAACCTCACCTATGCCTGGCACAATATGGACATCTTTGGGGCGGTC
AATCAGCCGGGCTCCGGATGGCGGCAGCTGGTCAACCGGACACGCGGACTATTCTGCAACGAGCGACACA
TACCGGCGCCCAGGAAACATTTGCTCAAGAACGGTGAGTTTCTATTCGCAGTCGGCTGATCTGTGTGAAA
TCTTAATAAAGGGTCCAATTACCAATTTGAAACTCAGTTTGCGGCGTGGCCTATCCGGGCGAACTTTTGG
CCGTGATGGGCAGTTCCGGTGCCGGAAAGACGACCCTGCTGAATGCCCTTGCCTTTCGATCGCCGCAGGG
CATCCAAGTATCGCCATCCGGGATGCGACTGCTCAATGGCCAACCTGTGGACGCCAAGGAGATGCAGGCC
AGGTGCGCCTATGTCCAGCAGGATGACCTCTTTATCGGCTCCCTAACGGCCAGGGAACACCTGATTTTCC
AAGCCATGGTGCGGATGCCACGACATCTGACCTATCGGCAGCGAGTGGCCCGCGTGGATCAGGTGATCCA
GGAGCTTTCGCTCAGCAAATGTCAGCACACGATCATCGGTGTGCCCGGCAGGGTGAAAGGTCTGTCCGGC
GGAGAAAGGAAGCGTCTGGCATTCGCCTCCGAGGCTCTAACCGATCCGCCGCTTCTGATCTGCGATGAGC
CCACCTCCGGACTGGACTCCTTTACCGCCCACAGCGTCGTCCAGGTGCTGAAGAAGCTGTCGCAGAAGGG
CAAGACCGTCATCCTGACCATTCATCAGCCGTCTTCCGAGCTGTTTGAGCTCTTTGACAAGATCCTTCTG
ATGGCCGAGGGCAGGGTAGCTTTCTTGGGCACTCCCAGCGAAGCCGTCGACTTCTTTTCCTAGTGAGTTC
GATGTGTTTATTAAGGGTATCTAGTATTACATAACATCTCAACTCCTATCCAGCGTGGGTGCCCAGTGTC
CTACCAACTACAATCCGGCGGACTTTTACGTACAGGTGTTGGCCGTTGTGCCCGGACGGGAGATCGAGTC
CCGTGATCGGATCGCCAAGATATGCGACAATTTTGCCATTAGCAAAGTAGCCCGGGATATGGAGCAGTTG
TTGGCCACCAAAAATCTGGAGAAGCCACTGGAGCAGCCGGAGAATGGGTACACCTACAAGGCCACCTGGT
TCATGCAGTTCCGGGCGGTCCTGTGGCGATCCTGGCTGTCGGTGCTCAAGGAACCACTCCTCGTAAAAGT
GCGACTTATTCAGACAACGGTGAGTGGTTCCAGTGGAAACAAATGATATAACGCTTACAATTCTTGGAAA
CAAATTCGCTAGATTTTAGATAGAATTGCCTGATTCCACACCCTTCTTAGTTTTTTTCAATGAGATGTAT
AGTTTATAGTTTTGCAGAAGATAAATAAATTTCATTTAACTCGCGAATATTAATGAGATGCGAGTAACAT
TTTAATTTGCAGATGGTTGCCATCTTGATTGGCCTCATCTTTTTGGGCCAACAACTCACGCAAGTGGGTG
TGATGAATATCAACGGAGCCATCTTCCTCTTCCTGACCAACATGACCTTTCAAAACGTCTTTGCCACGAT
AAATGTAAGTCATGTTTAGAATACATTTGCATTTCAATAATTTACTAACTTTCTAATGAATCGATTCGAT
TTAGGTGTTCACCTCAGAGCTGCCAGTTTTTATGAGGGAGGCCCGAAGTCGACTTTATCGCTGTGACACA
TACTTTCTGGGCAAAACGATTGCCGAATTGCCGCTTTTTCTCACAGTGCCACTGGTCTTCACGGCGATTG
CCTATCCGATGATCGGACTGCGGGCCGGAGTGCTGCACTTCTTCAACTGCCTGGCGCTGGTCACTCTGGT
GGCCAATGTGTCAACGTCCTTCGGATATCTAATATCCTGCGCCAGCTCCTCGACCTCGATGGCGCTGTCT
GTGGGTCCGCCGGTTATCATACCATTCCTGCTCTTTGGCGGCTTCTTCTTGAACTCGGGCTCGGTGCCAG
TATACCTCAAATGGTTGTCGTACCTCTCATGGTTCCGTTACGCCAACGAGGGTCTGCTGATTAACCAATG
GGCGGACGTGGAGCCGGGCGAAATTAGCTGCACATCGTCGAACACCACGTGCCCCAGTTCGGGCAAGGTC
ATCCTGGAGACGCTTAACTTCTCCGCCGCCGATCTGCCGCTGGACTACGTGGGTCTGGCCATTCTCATCG
TGAGCTTCCGGGTGCTCGCATATCTGGCTCTAAGACTTCGGGCCCGACGCAAGGAGTAGCCGACATATAT
CCGAAATAACTGCTTGTTTTTTTTTTTTACCATTATTACCATCGTGTTTACTGTTTATTGCCCCCTCAAA
AAGCTAATGTAATTATATTTGTGCCAATAAAAACAAGATATGACCTATAGAATACAAGTATTTCCCCTTC
GAACATCCCCACAAGTAGACTTTGGATTTGTCTTCTAACCAAAAGACTTACACACCTGCATACCTTACAT
CAAAAACTCGTTTATCGCTACATAAAACACCGGGATATATTTTTTATATACATACTTTTCAAATCGCGCG
CCCTCTTCATAATTCACCTCCACCACACCACGTTTCGTAGTTGCTCTTTCGCTGTCTCCCACCCGCTCTC
CGCAACACATTCACCTTTTGTTCGACGACCTTGGAGCGACTGTCGTTAGTTCCGCGCGATTCGGTTCGCT
CAAATGGTTCCGAGTGGTTCATTTCGTCTCAATAGAAATTAGTAATAAATATTTGTATGTACAATTTATT
TGCTCCAATATATTTGTATATATTTCCCTCACAGCTATATTTATTCTAATTTAATATTATGACTTTTTAA
GGTAATTTTTTGTGACCTGTTCGGAGTGATTAGCGTTACAATTTGAACTGAAAGTGACATCCAGTGTTTG
TTCCTTGTGTAGATGCATCTCAAAAAAATGGTGGGCATAATAGTGTTGTTTATATATATCAAAAATAACA
ACTATAATAATAAGAATACATTTAATTTAGAAAATGCTTGGATTTCACTGGAACTAGGTTTAAACGACTC
CTAGGGACTACCGGTGATACTTAATTAACTGAAGACGTCCTAGAGGATCTTTGTGAAGGAACCTTACTTC
TGTGGTGTGACATAATTGGACAAACTACCTACAGAGATTTAAAGCTCTAAGGTAAATATAAAATTTTTAA
GTGTATAATGTGTTAAACTACTGATTCTAATTGTTTGTGTATTTTAGATTCCAACCTATGGAACTGATGA
ATGGGAGCAGTGGTGGAATGCCTTTAATGAGGAAAACCTGTTTTGCTCAGAAGAAATGCCATCTAGTGAT
GATGAGGCTACTGCTGACTCTCAACATTCTACTCCTCCAAAAAAGAAGAGAAAGGTAGAAGACCCCAAGG
ACTTTCCTTCAGAATTGCTAAGTTTTTTGAGTCATGCTGTGTTTAGTAATAGAACTCTTGCTTGCTTTGC
TATTTACACCACAAAGGAAAAAGCTGCACTGCTATACAAGAAAATTATGGAAAAATATTTGATGTATAGT
GCCTTGACTAGAGATCATAATCAGCCATACCACATTTGTAGAGGTTTTACTTGCTTTAAAAAACCTCCCA
CACCTCCCCCTGAACCTGAAACATAAAATGAATGCAATTGTTGTTGTTAACTTGTTTATTGCAGCTTATA
ATGGTTACAAATAAAGCAATAGCATCACAAATTTCACAAATAAAGCATTTTTTTCACTGCATTCTAGTTG
TGGTTTGTCCAAACTCATCAATGTATCTTATCATGTCTGGATCCAAGCTTCTGCAGGTCGGAGTACTGTC
CTCCGAGCGGAGTACTGTCCTCCGAGCGGAGTACTGTCCTCCGAGCGGAGTACTGTCCTCCGAGCGGAGT
ACTGTCCTCCGAGCGGAGACTCTAGCGAGCGCCGGAGTATAAATAGAGGCGCTTCGTCTACGGAGCGACA
ATTCAATTCAAACAAGCAAAGTGAACACGTCGCTAAGCGAAAGCTAAGCAAATAAACAAGCGCAGCTGAA
CAAGCTAAACAATCTGCAGTAAAGTGCAAGTTAAAGTGAATCAATTAAAAGTAACCAGCAACCAAGTAAA
TCAACTGCAACTACTGAAATCTGCCAAGAAGTAATTATTGAATACAAGAAGAGAACTCTGAATAGGGAAT
TGGGAATTGGCGCGCCATATGCGTACGGATACGCGATCGCTTTAAACCTAGAGGATCTTTGTGAAGGAAC
CTTACTTCTGTGGTGTGACATAATTGGACAAACTACCTACAGAGATTTAAAGCTCTAAGGTAAATATAAA
ATTTTTAAGTGTATAATGTGTTAAACTACTGATTCTAATTGTTTGTGTATTTTAGATTCCAACCTATGGA
ACTGATGAATGGGAGCAGTGGTGGAATGCCTTTAATGAGGAAAACCTGTTTTGCTCAGAAGAAATGCCAT
CTAGTGATGATGAGGCTACTGCTGACTCTCAACATTCTACTCCTCCAAAAAAGAAGAGAAAGGTAGAAGA
CCCCAAGGACTTTCCTTCAGAATTGCTAAGTTTTTTGAGTCATGCTGTGTTTAGTAATAGAACTCTTGCT
TGCTTTGCTATTTACACCACAAAGGAAAAAGCTGCACTGCTATACAAGAAAATTATGGAAAAATATTTGA
TGTATAGTGCCTTGACTAGAGATCATAATCAGCCATACCACATTTGTAGAGGTTTTACTTGCTTTAAAAA
ACCTCCCACACCTCCCCCTGAACCTGAAACATAAAATGAATGCAATTGTTGTTGTTAACTTGTTTATTGC
AGCTTATAATGGTTACAAATAAAGCAATAGCATCACAAATTTCACAAATAAAGCATTTTTTTCACTGCAT
TCTAGTTGTGGTTTGTCCAAACTCATCAATGTATCTTATCATGTCTGGATCCGCATGCCTGCAGGTCGGA
GTACTGTCCTCCGAGCGGAGTACTGTCCTCCGAGCGGAGTACTGTCCTCCGAGCGGAGTACTGTCCTCCG
AGCGGAGTACTGTCCTCCGAGCGGAGACTCTAGCGAGCGCCGGAGTATAAATAGAGGCGCTTCGTCTACG
GAGCGACAATTCAATTCAAACAAGCAAAGTGAACACGTCGCTAAGCGAAAGCTAAGCAAATAAACAAGCG
CAGCTGAACAAGCTAAACAATCTGCAGTAAAGTGCAAGTTAAAGTGAATCAATTAAAAGTAACCAGCAAC
CAAGTAAATCAACTGCAACTACTGAAATCTGCCAAGAAGTAATTATTGAATACAAGAAGAGAACTCTGAA
TAGGGAATTGGGAATTCGTTAACAGATCTGCGGCCGCGGCTCGAGGGTACCTCTAGAGGATCTTTGTGAA
GGAACCTTACTTCTGTGGTGTGACATAATTGGACAAACTACCTACAGAGATTTAAAGCTCTAAGGTAAAT
ATAAAATTTTTAAGTGTATAATGTGTTAAACTACTGATTCTAATTGTTTGTGTATTTTAGATTCCAACCT
ATGGAACTGATGAATGGGAGCAGTGGTGGAATGCCTTTAATGAGGAAAACCTGTTTTGCTCAGAAGAAAT
GCCATCTAGTGATGATGAGGCTACTGCTGACTCTCAACATTCTACTCCTCCAAAAAAGAAGAGAAAGGTA
GAAGACCCCAAGGACTTTCCTTCAGAATTGCTAAGTTTTTTGAGTCATGCTGTGTTTAGTAATAGAACTC
TTGCTTGCTTTGCTATTTACACCACAAAGGAAAAAGCTGCACTGCTATACAAGAAAATTATGGAAAAATA
TTTGATGTATAGTGCCTTGACTAGAGATCATAATCAGCCATACCACATTTGTAGAGGTTTTACTTGCTTT
AAAAAACCTCCCACACCTCCCCCTGAACCTGAAACATAAAATGAATGCAATTGTTGTTGTTAACTTGTTT
ATTGCAGCTTATAATGGTTACAAATAAAGCAATAGCATCACAAATTTCACAAATAAAGCATTTTTTTCAC
TGCATTCTAGTTGTGGTTTGTCCAAACTCATCAATGTATCTTATCATGTCTGGATCCACTAGTGTCGACG
ATGTAGGTCACGGTCTCGAAGCCGCGGTGCGGGTGCCAGGGCGTGCCCTTGGGCTCCCCGGGCGCGTACT
CCACCTCACCCATCTGGTCCATCATGATGAACGGGTCGAGGTGGCGGTAGTTGATCCCGGCGAACGCGCG
GCGCACCGGGAAGCCCTCGCCCTCGAAACCGCTGGGCGCGGTGGTCACGGTGAGCACGGGACGTGCGACG
GCGTCGGCGGGTGCGGATACGCGGGGCAGCGTCAGCGGGTTCTCGACGGTCACGGCGGGCATGTCGACAC
TAGTTCTAGCCAGCTTTTGTTCCCTTTAGTGAGGGTTAATTTCGAGCTTGGCGTAATCATGGTCATAGCT
GTTTCCTGTGTGAAATTGTTATCCGCTCACAATTCCACACAACATACGAGCCGGAAGCATAAAGTGTAAA
GCCTGGGGTGCCTAATGAGTGAGCTAACTCACATTAATTGCGTTGCGCTCACTGCCCGCTTTCCAGTCGG
GAAACCTGTCGTGCCAGCTGCATTAATGAATCGGCCAACGCGCGGGGAGAGGCGGTTTGCGTATTGGGCG
CTCTTCCGCTTCCTCGCTCACTGACTCGCTGCGCTCGGTCGTTCGGCTGCGGCGAGCGGTATCAGCTCAC
TCAAAGGCGGTAATACGGTTATCCACAGAATCAGGGGATAACGCAGGAAAGAACATGTGAGCAAAAGGCC
AGCAAAAGGCCAGGAACCGTAAAAAGGCCGCGTTGCTGGCGTTTTTCCATAGGCTCCGCCCCCCTGACGA
GCATCACAAAAATCGACGCTCAAGTCAGAGGTGGCGAAACCCGACAGGACTATAAAGATACCAGGCGTTT
CCCCCTGGAAGCTCCCTCGTGCGCTCTCCTGTTCCGACCCTGCCGCTTACCGGATACCTGTCCGCCTTTC
TCCCTTCGGGAAGCGTGGCGCTTTCTCATAGCTCACGCTGTAGGTATCTCAGTTCGGTGTAGGTCGTTCG
CTCCAAGCTGGGCTGTGTGCACGAACCCCCCGTTCAGCCCGACCGCTGCGCCTTATCCGGTAACTATCGT
CTTGAGTCCAACCCGGTAAGACACGACTTATCGCCACTGGCAGCAGCCACTGGTAACAGGATTAGCAGAG
CGAGGTATGTAGGCGGTGCTACAGAGTTCTTGAAGTGGTGGCCTAACTACGGCTACACTAGAAGAACAGT
ATTTGGTATCTGCGCTCTGCTGAAGCCAGTTACCTTCGGAAAAAGAGTTGGTAGCTCTTGATCCGGCAAA
CAAACCACCGCTGGTAGCGGTGGTTTTTTTGTTTGCAAGCAGCAGATTACGCGCAGAAAAAAAGGATCTC
AAGAAGATCCTTTGATCTTTTCTACGGGGTCTGACGCTCAGTGGAACGAAAACTCACGTTAAGGGATTTT
GGTCATGAGATTATCAAAAAGGATCTTCACCTAGATCCTTTTAAATTAAAAATGAAGTTTTAAATCAATC
TAAAGTATATATGAGTAAACTTGGTCTGACAGTTACCAATGCTTAATCAGTGAGGCACCTATCTCAGCGA
TCTGTCTATTTCGTTCATCCATAGTTGCCTGACTCCCCGTCGTGTAGATAACTACGATACGGGAGGGCTT
ACCATCTGGCCCCAGTGCTGCAATGATACCGCGAGACCCACGCTCACCGGCTCCAGATTTATCAGCAATA
AACCAGCCAGCCGGAAGGGCCGAGCGCAGAAGTGGTCCTGCAACTTTATCCGCCTCCATCCAGTCTATTA
ATTGTTGCCGGGAAGCTAGAGTAAGTAGTTCGCCAGTTAATAGTTTGCGCAACGTTGTTGCCATTGCTAC
AGGCATCGTGGTGTCACGCTCGTCGTTTGGTATGGCTTCATTCAGCTCCGGTTCCCAACGATCAAGGCGA
GTTACATGATCCCCCATGTTGTGCAAAAAAGCGGTTAGCTCCTTCGGTCCTCCGATCGTTGTCAGAAGTA
AGTTGGCCGCAGTGTTATCACTCATGGTTATGGCAGCACTGCATAATTCTCTTACTGTCATGCCATCCGT
AAGATGCTTTTCTGTGACTGGTGAGTACTCAACCAAGTCATTCTGAGAATAGTGTATGCGGCGACCGAGT
TGCTCTTGCCCGGCGTCAATACGGGATAATACCGCGCCACATAGCAGAACTTTAAAAGTGCTCATCATTG
GAAAACGTTCTTCGGGGCGAAAACTCTCAAGGATCTTACCGCTGTTGAGATCCAGTTCGATGTAACCCAC
TCGTGCACCCAACTGATCTTCAGCATCTTTTACTTTCACCAGCGTTTCTGGGTGAGCAAAAACAGGAAGG
CAAAATGCCGCAAAAAAGGGAATAAGGGCGACACGGAAATGTTGAATACTCATACTCTTCCTTTTTCAAT
ATTATTGAAGCATTTATCAGGGTTATTGTCTCATGAGCGGATACATATTTGAATGTATTTAGAAAAATAA
ACAAATAGGGGTTCCGCGCACATTTCCCCGAAAAGTGCCAC
Features (pLannotate 1.2.2; 35 found; start..end, strand, type, name):
     30..458     -  rep_origin     f1 ori (sequence partly withheld): f1 bacteriophage origin of replication; arrow indicates direction of (+) strand synthesis
    463..620     -  CDS            lacZα (fragment): LacZα fragment of β-galactosidase; lacZ fragment
    623..641     +  promoter       T7 promoter: promoter for bacteriophage T7 RNA polymerase
    666..4785    +  gene           mini-white: white; This modified version of the white gene lacks part of the first intron.
   4844..4918    +  CDS            small t antigen (fragment): SV40 (simian virus 40) small t antigen
   4920..4985    +  intron         small t intron: SV40 (simian virus 40) small t antigen intron
   5115..5135    +  CDS            SV40 NLS: nuclear localization signal of SV40 (simian virus 40) large T antigen
   5142..5276    +  CDS            LT_POVHA (fragment): Protein inferred from homology: Swiss-Prot protein existence level 3. Isoform large T antigen is a key early protein essential for both driving viral replication and inducing cellular transformation. Plays a role in viral genome replication by driving entry of quiescent cells into the cell cycle and by autoregulating the synthesis of viral early mRNA. Displays highly oncogenic activities by corrupting the host cellular checkpoint mechanisms that guard cell division and the transcription, replication, and repair of DNA. Participates in the modulation of cellular gene expression preceeding viral
   5301..5384    +  CDS            large T antigen (fragment): large T antigen from SV40 (simian virus 40)
   5407..5541    +  polyA_signal   SV40 poly(A) signal: SV40 polyadenylation signal
   5557..5651    +  protein_bind   5X UAS: five tandem copies of the "ScaI site" 17-mer CGGAGTACTGTCCTCCG, an upstream activating sequence (UAS) that efficiently binds yeast Gal4 (Webster et al., 1988; Pfeiffer et al., 2010) GAL4
   5670..5908    +  promoter       hsp70 promoter: Drosophila melanogaster hsp70Bb promoter
   5972..6046    +  CDS            small t antigen (fragment): SV40 (simian virus 40) small t antigen
   6048..6113    +  intron         small t intron: SV40 (simian virus 40) small t antigen intron
   6243..6263    +  CDS            SV40 NLS: nuclear localization signal of SV40 (simian virus 40) large T antigen
   6270..6404    +  CDS            LT_POVHA (fragment): Protein inferred from homology: Swiss-Prot protein existence level 3. Isoform large T antigen is a key early protein essential for both driving viral replication and inducing cellular transformation. Plays a role in viral genome replication by driving entry of quiescent cells into the cell cycle and by autoregulating the synthesis of viral early mRNA. Displays highly oncogenic activities by corrupting the host cellular checkpoint mechanisms that guard cell division and the transcription, replication, and repair of DNA. Participates in the modulation of cellular gene expression preceeding viral
   6429..6512    +  CDS            large T antigen (fragment): large T antigen from SV40 (simian virus 40)
   6535..6669    +  polyA_signal   SV40 poly(A) signal: SV40 polyadenylation signal
   6685..6779    +  protein_bind   5X UAS: five tandem copies of the "ScaI site" 17-mer CGGAGTACTGTCCTCCG, an upstream activating sequence (UAS) that efficiently binds yeast Gal4 (Webster et al., 1988; Pfeiffer et al., 2010) GAL4
   6798..7036    +  promoter       hsp70 promoter: Drosophila melanogaster hsp70Bb promoter
   7097..7171    +  CDS            small t antigen (fragment): SV40 (simian virus 40) small t antigen
   7173..7238    +  intron         small t intron: SV40 (simian virus 40) small t antigen intron
   7368..7388    +  CDS            SV40 NLS: nuclear localization signal of SV40 (simian virus 40) large T antigen
   7395..7529    +  CDS            LT_POVHA (fragment): Protein inferred from homology: Swiss-Prot protein existence level 3. Isoform large T antigen is a key early protein essential for both driving viral replication and inducing cellular transformation. Plays a role in viral genome replication by driving entry of quiescent cells into the cell cycle and by autoregulating the synthesis of viral early mRNA. Displays highly oncogenic activities by corrupting the host cellular checkpoint mechanisms that guard cell division and the transcription, replication, and repair of DNA. Participates in the modulation of cellular gene expression preceeding viral
   7554..7637    +  CDS            large T antigen (fragment): large T antigen from SV40 (simian virus 40)
   7660..7794    +  polyA_signal   SV40 poly(A) signal: SV40 polyadenylation signal
   7823..7892    +  protein_bind   attB: attB site for the φC31 integrase (Groth et al., 2000) phage φC31 integrase
   8111..8129    -  promoter       T3 promoter: promoter for bacteriophage T3 RNA polymerase
   8174..8190    -  protein_bind   lac operator: The lac repressor binds to the lac operator to inhibit transcription in E. coli. This inhibition can be relieved by adding lactose or isopropyl-β-D-thiogalactopyranoside (IPTG). lac repressor encoded by lacI
   8198..8228    -  promoter       lac promoter: promoter for the E. coli lac operon
   8243..8264    -  protein_bind   CAP binding site: CAP binding activates transcription in the presence of cAMP. E. coli catabolite activator protein
   8277..8369    -  CDS            lacI (fragment): lac repressor; lacI; The lac repressor binds to the lac operator to inhibit transcription in E. coli. This inhibition can be relieved by adding lactose or isopropyl-β-D-thiogalactopyranoside (IPTG).
   8552..9140    -  rep_origin     ori: high-copy-number ColE1/pMB1/pBR322/pUC origin of replication
   9311..10171   -  CDS            AmpR: β-lactamase; bla; confers resistance to ampicillin, carbenicillin, and related antibiotics
  10172..10276   -  promoter       AmpR promoter: bla
