[The description below was written by a language model from this plasmid's Addgene catalogue record and pLannotate feature annotations shown in this document.]
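Description:
pUAST-2x attB is an empty Drosophila transgenesis and expression backbone of about 10.3 kb, derived from pUAST and listed as an insect expression vector. In E. coli it is maintained through a high-copy ColE1/pUC-type origin and selected with ampicillin via the β-lactamase gene under its own promoter. The bacterial portion resembles a Bluescript-type phagemid, with an f1 origin, remnants of lacZα and the lac promoter/operator region, and flanking T7 and T3 promoters.

The fly-specific region begins with the mini-white gene, an eye-colour marker used to identify transformants in a white mutant background. This is followed by three tandem expression cassettes in the same orientation. The first consists only of an SV40 small t intron and SV40 early polyadenylation region with no upstream promoter annotated, matching the depositor's description of a third cassette without a promoter. The next two are standard UAS cassettes, each with five Gal4-binding UAS repeats, the hsp70 minimal promoter, and its own SV40 small t intron/poly(A) terminator. The annotated SV40 T antigen and NLS fragments are simply parts of these terminator segments, not expressed payloads. A φC31 attB site lies downstream of the last cassette, allowing integrase-mediated, site-specific insertion into attP landing sites in the fly genome. Only one attB is annotated, so "2x" in the name most likely refers to the two UAS cassettes.

The design lets users place two Gal4-inducible transgenes, plus a third element supplied with its own promoter, in a single construct. The associated publication concerns intestinal tumour modelling in Drosophila. The repository notes that its verified sequence differs slightly from the depositor's reference, without functional effect.
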