Addgene plasmid #206362: pUAST-2x attB
Purpose: (Empty Backbone) includes two standard UAS cassettes and a third cassette without a promoter
Depositing lab: Erdem Bangi. Depositing organization: Florida State University, Tallahassee. Publication: Disruptions in cell fate decisions and transformed enteroendocrine cells drive intestinal tumorigenesis in Drosophila. Quintero M, Bangi E. Cell Rep. 2023 Nov 28;42(11):113370. doi: 10.1016/j.celrep.2023.113370. Epub 2023 Nov 3. PubMed 37924517.
Backbone
  Vector backbone: pUAST
  Vector type: Insect Expression
Growth in bacteria
  Bacterial resistance: Ampicillin, 100 μg/mL
  Growth temperature: 37°C
  Growth strain: DH5alpha
  Copy number: Unknown
Terms and licenses: Academic/Nonprofit Terms; Industry Terms: Not Available to Industry
Depositor comments: Please note that the Addgene verified sequence is slightly different than the depositor's annotated reference (.gb file). These differences do not affect the plasmid function. Please refer to the Addgene NGS result for the most accurate sequence.
How to cite: pUAST-2x attB was a gift from Erdem Bangi (Addgene plasmid # 206362 ; http://n2t.net/addgene:206362 ; RRID:Addgene_206362)
